>Addgene plasmid #158188 | p663-UBC-miniTurbo-V5-RIOK3_IDG-K | addgene full sequence | sequence record 314664 | Addgene NGS Result
CGAGGGGACCCGACAGGCCCGAAGGAATAGAAGAAGAAGGTGGAGAGAGAGACAGAGACAGATCCATTCG
ATTAGTGAACGGATCTCGACGGTATCGGTTAACTTTTAAAAGAAAAGGGGGGATTGGGGGGTACAGTGCA
GGGGAAAGAATAGTAGACATAATAGCAACAGACATACAAACTAAAGAATTACAAAAACAAATTACAAAAT
TCAAAATTTTATCGTCCAGTGTGGTGGAATTCTGCAGATATCACAACTTTGTATAGAAAAGTTGGCCTCC
GCGCCGGGTTTTGGCGCCTCCCGCGGGCGCCCCCCTCCTCACGGCGAGCGCTGCCACGTCAGACGAAGGG
CGCAGCGAGCGTCCTGATCCTTCCGCCCGGACGCTCAGGACAGCGGCCCGCTGCTCATAAGACTCGGCCT
TAGAACCCCAGTATCAGCAGAAGGACATTTTAGGACGGGACTTGGGTGACTCTAGGGCACTGGTTTTCTT
TCCAGAGAGCGGAACAGGCGAGGAAAAGTAGTCCCTTCTCGGCGATTCTGCGGAGGGATCTCCGTGGGGC
GGTGAACGCCGATGATTATATAAGGACGCGCCGGGTGTGGCACAGCTAGTTCCGTCGCAGCCGGGATTTG
GGTCGCGGTTCTTGTTTGTGGATCGCTGTGATCGTCACTTGGTGAGTAGCGGGCTGCTGGGCTGGCCGGG
GCTTTCGTGGCCGCCGGGCCGCTCGGTGGGACGGAAGCGTGTGGAGAGACCGCCAAGGGCTGTAGTCTGG
GTCCGCGAGCAAGGTTGCCCTGAACTGGGGGTTGGGGGGAGCGCAGCAAAATGGCGGCTGTTCCCGAGTC
TTGAATGGAAGACGCTTGTGAGGCGGGCTGTGAGGTCGTTGAAACAAGGTGGGGGGCATGGTGGGCGGCA
AGAACCCAAGGTCTTGAGGCCTTCGCTAATGCGGGAAAGCTCTTATTCGGGTGAGATGGGCTGGGGCACC
ATCTGGGGACCCTGACGTGAAGTTTGTCACTGACTGGAGAACTCGGTTTGTCGTCTGTTGCGGGGGCGGC
AGTTATGGCGGTGCCGTTGGGCAGTGCACCCGTACCTTTGGGAGCGCGCGCCCTCGTCGTGTCGTGACGT
CACCCGTTCTGTTGGCTTATAATGCAGGGTGGGGCCACCTGCCGGTAGGTGTGCGGTAGGCTTTTCTCCG
TCGCAGGACGCAGGGTTCGGGCCTAGGGTAGGCTCTCCTGAATCGACAGGCGCCGGACCTCTGGTGAGGG
GAGGGATAAGTGAGGCGTCAGTTTCTTTGGTCGGTTTTATGTACCTATCTTCTTAAGTAGCTGAAGCTCC
GGTTTTGAACTATGCGCTCGGGGTTGGCGAGTGTGTTTTGTGAAGTTTTTTAGGCACCTTTTGAAATGTA
ATCATTTGGGTCAATATGTAATTTTCAGTGTTAGACTAGTAAATTGTCCGCTAAATTCTGGCCGTTTTTG
GCTTTTTTGTTAGACGGCCAACTTTTGTATACAAAGTGGGCCACCATGGGAATCCCGCTGCTGAACGCTA
AACAGATTCTGGGACAGCTGGACGGCGGGAGCGTGGCAGTCCTGCCTGTGGTCGACTCCACCAATCAGTA
CCTGCTGGATCGAATCGGCGAGCTGAAGAGTGGGGATGCTTGCATTGCAGAATATCAGCAGGCAGGGAGA
GGAAGCAGAGGGAGGAAATGGTTCTCTCCTTTTGGAGCTAACCTGTACCTGAGTATGTTTTGGCGCCTGA
AGCGGGGACCAGCAGCAATCGGCCTGGGCCCGGTCATCGGAATTGTCATGGCAGAAGCGCTGCGAAAGCT
GGGAGCAGACAAGGTGCGAGTCAAATGGCCCAATGACCTGTATCTGCAGGATAGAAAGCTGGCAGGCATC
CTGGTGGAGCTGGCCGGAATAACAGGCGATGCTGCACAGATCGTCATTGGCGCCGGGATTAACGTGGCTA
TGAGGCGCGTGGAGGAAAGCGTGGTCAATCAGGGCTGGATCACACTGCAGGAAGCAGGGATTAACCTGGA
CAGGAATACTCTGGCCGCTATGCTGATCCGAGAGCTGCGGGCAGCCCTGGAACTGTTCGAGCAGGAAGGC
CTGGCTCCATATCTGTCACGGTGGGAGAAGCTGGATAACTTCATCAATAGACCCGTGAAGCTGATCATTG
GGGACAAAGAGATTTTCGGGATTAGCCGGGGGATTGATAAACAGGGAGCCCTGCTGCTGGAACAGGACGG
AGTTATCAAACCCTGGATGGGCGGAGAAATCAGTCTGCGGTCTGCCGAAAAGGCTAGCGGCAAGCCCATC
CCCAACCCCCTGCTGGGCCTGGACAGCACCACAAGTTTGTACAAAAAAGCAGGCTCCACCATGGATCTGG
TAGGAGTGGCATCGCCTGAGCCCGGGACGGCAGCGGCCTGGGGACCCAGCAAGTGTCCATGGGCTATTCC
TCAAAATACAATATCTTGTTCTTTGGCTGATGTAATGAGTGAACAGCTGGCCAAAGAATTGCAGTTAGAA
GAAGAAGCTGCCGTTTTTCCTGAAGTTGCTGTTGCTGAAGGACCATTTATTACTGGAGAAAACATTGATA
CTTCCAGTGACCTTATGCTGGCTCAGATGCTACAGATGGAATATGACAGAGAATATGATGCACAGCTTAG
GCGTGAAGAAAAAAAATTCAATGGAGATAGCAAAGTTTCCATTTCCTTTGAAAATTATCGAAAAGTGCAT
CCTTATGAAGACAGCGATAGCTCTGAAGATGAGGTTGACTGGCAGGATACTCGTGATGATCCCTACAGAC
CAGCAAAACCGGTTCCCACTCCTAAAAAGGGCTTTATTGGAAAAGGAAAAGATATCACCACCAAACATGA
TGAAGTAGTATGTGGGAGAAAGAACACAGCAAGAATGGAAAATTTTGCACCTGAGTTTCAGGTAGGAGAT
GGAATTGGAATGGATTTAAAACTATCAAACCATGTTTTCAATGCTTTAAAACAACATGCCTACTCAGAAG
AACGTCGAAGTGCCCGCCTACATGAGAAAAAGGAGCATTCTACAGCAGAAAAAGCAGTTGATCCTAAGAC
ACGTTTACTTATGTATAAAATGGTCAACTCTGGAATGTTGGAGACAATCACTGGCTGTATTAGTACAGGA
AAGGAGTCTGTTGTCTTTCATGCATATGGAGGGAGCATGGAGGATGAAAAGGAAGATAGTAAAGTTATAC
CTACAGAATGTGCCATCAAGGTATTTAAAACAACCCTTAATGAATTTAAGAATCGTGACAAATATATTAA
AGATGATTTCAGGTTTAAAGATCGCTTCAGTAAACTAAATCCACGTAAGATCATCCGCATGTGGGCAGAA
AAAGAAATGCACAATCTCACAAGAATGCAGAGAGCTGGAATTCCTTGTCCAACAGTTGTACTACTGAAGA
AACACATTTTAGTTATGTCTTTTATTGGCCATGATCAAGTTCCAGCCCCTAAATTAAAAGAAGTAAAGCT
CAATAGTGAAGAAATGAAAGAAGCCTACTATCAAACTCTTCATTTGATGCGGCAGTTATATCATGAATGT
ACGCTTGTCCATGCTGACCTCAGTGAGTATAACATGCTGTGGCATGCTGGAAAGGTCTGGTTGATCGATG
TCAGTCAGTCAGTAGAACCTACCCACCCTCACGGCCTGGAGTTCTTGTTCCGGGACTGCAGGAATGTCTC
GCAGTTTTTCCAGAAAGGAGGAGTCAAGGAAGCCCTTAGTGAACGAGAACTCTTCAATGCTGTTTCAGGC
TTAAACATCACAGCAGATAATGAAGCTGATTTTTTAGCTGAGATAGAAGCTTTGGAGAAAATGAATGAAG
ATCACGTTCAGAAGAATGGAAGGAAAGCTGCTTCATTTTTGAAAGATGATGGAGACCCACCACTACTATA
TGATGAATAGGACCCAGCTTTCTTGTACAAAGTGGTGATATCCAGCACAGTGGCGGCCGCTCGACAATCA
ACCTCTGGATTACAAAATTTGTGAAAGATTGACTGGTATTCTTAACTATGTTGCTCCTTTTACGCTATGT
GGATACGCTGCTTTAATGCCTTTGTATCATGCTATTGCTTCCCGTATGGCTTTCATTTTCTCCTCCTTGT
ATAAATCCTGGTTGCTGTCTCTTTATGAGGAGTTGTGGCCCGTTGTCAGGCAACGTGGCGTGGTGTGCAC
TGTGTTTGCTGACGCAACCCCCACTGGTTGGGGCATTGCCACCACCTGTCAGCTCCTTTCCGGGACTTTC
GCTTTCCCCCTCCCTATTGCCACGGCGGAACTCATCGCCGCCTGCCTTGCCCGCTGCTGGACAGGGGCTC
GGCTGTTGGGCACTGACAATTCCGTGGTGTTGTCGGGGAAGCTGACGTCCTTTCCATGGCTGCTCGCCTG
TGTTGCCACCTGGATTCTGCGCGGGACGTCCTTCTGCTACGTCCCTTCGGCCCTCAATCCAGCGGACCTT
CCTTCCCGCGGCCTGCTGCCGGCTCTGCGGCCTCTTCCGCGTCTTCGCCTTCGCCCTCAGACGAGTCGGA
TCTCCCTTTGGGCCGCCTCCCCGCCTGGAATTCTACCGGGTAGGGGAGGCGCTTTTCCCAAGGCAGTCTG
GAGCATGCGCTTTAGCAGCCCCGCTGGGCACTTGGCGCTACACAAGTGGCCTCTGGCCTCGCACACATTC
CACATCCACCGGTAGGCGCCAACCGGCTCCGTTCTTTGGTGGCCCCTTCGCGCCACCTTCTACTCCTCCC
CTAGTCAGGAAGTTCCCCCCCGCCCCGCAGCTCGCGTCGTGCAGGACGTGACAAATGGAAGTAGCACGTC
TCACTAGTCTCGTGCAGATGGACAGCACCGCTGAGCAATGGAAGCGGGTAGGCCTTTGGGGCAGCGGCCA
ATAGCAGCTTTGCTCCTTCGCTTTCTGGGCTCAGAGGCTGGGAAGGGGTGGGTCCGGGGGCGGGCTCAGG
GGCGGGCTCAGGGGCGGGGCGGGCGCCCGAAGGTCCTCCGGAGGCCCGGCATTCTGCACGCTTCAAAAGC
GCACGTCTGCCGCGCTGTTCTCCTCTTCCTCATCTCCGGGCCTTTCGACCTGCAGCCCAAGCTTACCATG
ACCGAGTACAAGCCCACGGTGCGCCTCGCCACCCGCGACGACGTCCCCAGGGCCGTACGCACCCTCGCCG
CCGCGTTCGCCGACTACCCCGCCACGCGCCACACCGTCGATCCGGACCGCCACATCGAGCGGGTCACCGA
GCTGCAAGAACTCTTCCTCACGCGCGTCGGGCTCGACATCGGCAAGGTGTGGGTCGCGGACGACGGCGCC
GCGGTGGCGGTCTGGACCACGCCGGAGAGCGTCGAAGCGGGGGCGGTGTTCGCCGAGATCGGCCCGCGCA
TGGCCGAGTTGAGCGGTTCCCGGCTGGCCGCGCAGCAACAGATGGAAGGCCTCCTGGCGCCGCACCGGCC
CAAGGAGCCCGCGTGGTTCCTGGCCACCGTCGGCGTCTCGCCCGACCACCAGGGCAAGGGTCTGGGCAGC
GCCGTCGTGCTCCCCGGAGTGGAGGCGGCCGAGCGCGCCGGGGTGCCCGCCTTCCTGGAGACCTCCGCGC
CCCGCAACCTCCCCTTCTACGAGCGGCTCGGCTTCACCGTCACCGCCGACGTCGAGGTGCCCGAAGGACC
GCGCACCTGGTGCATGACCCGCAAGCCCGGTGCCTGACGCCCGCCCCACGACCCGCAGCGCCCGACCGAA
AGGAGCGCACGACCCCATGCATCTCGAGGGCCCGGTACCTTTAAGACCAATGACTTACAAGGCAGCTGTA
GATCTTAGCCACTTTTTAAAAGAAAAGGGGGGACTGGAAGGGCTAGCTCACTCCCAACGAAGACAAGATC
TGCTTTTTGCTTGTACTGGGTCTCTCTGGTTAGACCAGATCTGAGCCTGGGAGCTCTCTGGCTAACTAGG
GAACCCACTGCTTAAGCCTCAATAAAGCTTGCCTTGAGTGCTTCAAGTAGTGTGTGCCCGTCTGTTGTGT
GACTCTGGTAACTAGAGATCCCTCAGACCCTTTTAGTCAGTGTGGAAAATCTCTAGCAGTAGTAGTTCAT
GTCATCTTATTATTCAGTATTTATAACTTGCAAAGAAATGAATATCAGAGAGTGAGAGGAACTTGTTTAT
TGCAGCTTATAATGGTTACAAATAAAGCAATAGCATCACAAATTTCACAAATAAAGCATTTTTTTCACTG
CATTCTAGTTGTGGTTTGTCCAAACTCATCAATGTATCTTATCATGTCTGGCTCTAGCTATCCCGCCCCT
AACTCCGCCCATCCCGCCCCTAACTCCGCCCAGTTCCGCCCATTCTCCGCCCCATGGCTGACTAATTTTT
TTTATTTATGCAGAGGCCGAGGCCGCCTCGGCCTCTGAGCTATTCCAGAAGTAGTGAGGAGGCTTTTTTG
GAGGCCTAGGGACGTACCCAATTCGCCCTATAGTGAGTCGTATTACGCGCGCTCACTGGCCGTCGTTTTA
CAACGTCGTGACTGGGAAAACCCTGGCGTTACCCAACTTAATCGCCTTGCAGCACATCCCCCTTTCGCCA
GCTGGCGTAATAGCGAAGAGGCCCGCACCGATCGCCCTTCCCAACAGTTGCGCAGCCTGAATGGCGAATG
GG
[124 nt withheld, positions 6653-6776]
C
[91 nt withheld, positions 6778-6868]
A
[49 nt withheld, positions 6870-6918]
CCTTTGACGTTGGAGTCCACGTTCTTT
[37 nt withheld, positions 6946-6982]
ACCCTATCTCGGTCTATTCTTTTGATTTATAAGGGATTTTGCCGATTTCGGCCTATTGGTTAAAAAATGA
GCTGATTTAACAAAAATTTAACGCGAATTTTAACAAAATATTAACGCTTACAATTTAGGTGGCACTTTTC
GGGGAAATGTGCGCGGAACCCCTATTTGTTTATTTTTCTAAATACATTCAAATATGTATCCGCTCATGAG
ACAATAACCCTGATAAATGCTTCAATAATATTGAAAAAGGAAGAGTATGAGTATTCAACATTTCCGTGTC
GCCCTTATTCCCTTTTTTGCGGCATTTTGCCTTCCTGTTTTTGCTCACCCAGAAACGCTGGTGAAAGTAA
AAGATGCTGAAGATCAGTTGGGTGCACGAGTGGGTTACATCGAACTGGATCTCAACAGCGGTAAGATCCT
TGAGAGTTTTCGCCCCGAAGAACGTTTTCCAATGATGAGCACTTTTAAAGTTCTGCTATGTGGCGCGGTA
TTATCCCGTATTGACGCCGGGCAAGAGCAACTCGGTCGCCGCATACACTATTCTCAGAATGACTTGGTTG
AGTACTCACCAGTCACAGAAAAGCATCTTACGGATGGCATGACAGTAAGAGAATTATGCAGTGCTGCCAT
AACCATGAGTGATAACACTGCGGCCAACTTACTTCTGACAACGATCGGAGGACCGAAGGAGCTAACCGCT
TTTTTGCACAACATGGGGGATCATGTAACTCGCCTTGATCGTTGGGAACCGGAGCTGAATGAAGCCATAC
CAAACGACGAGCGTGACACCACGATGCCTGTAGCAATGGCAACAACGTTGCGCAAACTATTAACTGGCGA
ACTACTTACTCTAGCTTCCCGGCAACAATTAATAGACTGGATGGAGGCGGATAAAGTTGCAGGACCACTT
CTGCGCTCGGCCCTTCCGGCTGGCTGGTTTATTGCTGATAAATCTGGAGCCGGTGAGCGTGGGTCTCGCG
GTATCATTGCAGCACTGGGGCCAGATGGTAAGCCCTCCCGTATCGTAGTTATCTACACGACGGGGAGTCA
GGCAACTATGGATGAACGAAATAGACAGATCGCTGAGATAGGTGCCTCACTGATTAAGCATTGGTAACTG
TCAGACCAAGTTTACTCATATATACTTTAGATTGATTTAAAACTTCATTTTTAATTTAAAAGGATCTAGG
TGAAGATCCTTTTTGATAATCTCATGACCAAAATCCCTTAACGTGAGTTTTCGTTCCACTGAGCGTCAGA
CCCCGTAGAAAAGATCAAAGGATCTTCTTGAGATCCTTTTTTTCTGCGCGTAATCTGCTGCTTGCAAACA
AAAAAACCACCGCTACCAGCGGTGGTTTGTTTGCCGGATCAAGAGCTACCAACTCTTTTTCCGAAGGTAA
CTGGCTTCAGCAGAGCGCAGATACCAAATACTGTTCTTCTAGTGTAGCCGTAGTTAGGCCACCACTTCAA
GAACTCTGTAGCACCGCCTACATACCTCGCTCTGCTAATCCTGTTACCAGTGGCTGCTGCCAGTGGCGAT
AAGTCGTGTCTTACCGGGTTGGACTCAAGACGATAGTTACCGGATAAGGCGCAGCGGTCGGGCTGAACGG
GGGGTTCGTGCACACAGCCCAGCTTGGAGCGAACGACCTACACCGAACTGAGATACCTACAGCGTGAGCT
ATGAGAAAGCGCCACGCTTCCCGAAGGGAGAAAGGCGGACAGGTATCCGGTAAGCGGCAGGGTCGGAACA
GGAGAGCGCACGAGGGAGCTTCCAGGGGGAAACGCCTGGTATCTTTATAGTCCTGTCGGGTTTCGCCACC
TCTGACTTGAGCGTCGATTTTTGTGATGCTCGTCAGGGGGGCGGAGCCTATGGAAAAACGCCAGCAACGC
GGCCTTTTTACGGTTCCTGGCCTTTTGCTGGCCTTTTGCTCACATGTTCTTTCCTGCGTTATCCCCTGAT
TCTGTGGATAACCGTATTACCGCCTTTGAGTGAGCTGATACCGCTCGCCGCAGCCGAACGACCGAGCGCA
GCGAGTCAGTGAGCGAGGAAGCGGAAGAGCGCCCAATACGCAAACCGCCTCTCCCCGCGCGTTGGCCGAT
TCATTAATGCAGCTGGCACGACAGGTTTCCCGACTGGAAAGCGGGCAGTGAGCGCAACGCAATTAATGTG
AGTTAGCTCACTCATTAGGCACCCCAGGCTTTACACTTTATGCTTCCGGCTCGTATGTTGTGTGGAATTG
TGAGCGGATAACAATTTCACACAGGAAACAGCTATGACCATGATTACGCCAAGCGCGCAATTAACCCTCA
CTAAAGGGAACAAAAGCTGGAGCTGCAAGCTTAATGTAGTCTTATGCAATACTCTTGTAGTCTTGCAACA
TGGTAACGATGAGTTAGCAACATGCCTTACAAGGAGAGAAAAAGCACCGTGCATGCCGATTGGTGGAAGT
AAGGTGGTACGATCGTGCCTTATTAGGAAGGCAACAGACGGGTCTGACATGGATTGGACGAACCACTGAA
TTGCCGCATTGCAGAGATATTGTATTTAAGTGCCTAGCTCGATACATAAACGGGTCTCTCTGGTTAGACC
AGATCTGAGCCTGGGAGCTCTCTGGCTAACTAGGGAACCCACTGCTTAAGCCTCAATAAAGCTTGCCTTG
AGTGCTTCAAGTAGTGTGTGCCCGTCTGTTGTGTGACTCTGGTAACTAGAGATCCCTCAGACCCTTTTAG
TCAGTGTGGAAAATCTCTAGCAGTGGCGCCCGAACAGGGACTTGAAAGCGAAAGGGAAACCAGAGGAGCT
CTCTCGACGCAGGACTCGGCTTGCTGAAGCGCGCACGGCAAGAGGCGAGGGGCGGCGACTGGTGAGTACG
CCAAAAATTTTGACTAGCGGAGGCTAGAAGGAGAGAGATGGGTGCGAGAGCGTCAGTATTAAGCGGGGGA
GAATTAGATCGCGATGGGAAAAAATTCGGTTAAGGCCAGGGGGAAAGAAAAAATATAAATTAAAACATAT
AGTATGGGCAAGCAGGGAGCTAGAACGATTCGCAGTTAATCCTGGCCTGTTAGAAACATCAGAAGGCTGT
AGACAAATACTGGGACAGCTACAACCATCCCTTCAGACAGGATCAGAAGAACTTAGATCATTATATAATA
CAGTAGCAACCCTCTATTGTGTGCATCAAAGGATAGAGATAAAAGACACCAAGGAAGCTTTAGACAAGAT
AGAGGAAGAGCAAAACAAAAGTAAGACCACCGCACAGCAAGCGGCCGCTGATCTTCAGACCTGGAGGAGG
AGATATGAGGGACAATTGGAGAAGTGAATTATATAAATATAAAGTAGTAAAAATTGAACCATTAGGAGTA
GCACCCACCAAGGCAAAGAGAAGAGTGGTGCAGAGAGAAAAAAGAGCAGTGGGAATAGGAGCTTTGTTCC
TTGGGTTCTTGGGAGCAGCAGGAAGCACTATGGGCGCAGCGTCAATGACGCTGACGGTACAGGCCAGACA
ATTATTGTCTGGTATAGTGCAGCAGCAGAACAATTTGCTGAGGGCTATTGAGGCGCAACAGCATCTGTTG
CAACTCACAGTCTGGGGCATCAAGCAGCTCCAGGCAAGAATCCTGGCTGTGGAAAGATACCTAAAGGATC
AACAGCTCCTGGGGATTTGGGGTTGCTCTGGAAAACTCATTTGCACCACTGCTGTGCCTTGGAATGCTAG
TTGGAGTAATAAATCTCTGGAACAGATTTGGAATCACACGACCTGGATGGAGTGGGACAGAGAAATTAAC
AATTACACAAGCTTAATACACTCCTTAATTGAAGAATCGCAAAACCAGCAAGAAAAGAATGAACAAGAAT
TATTGGAATTAGATAAATGGGCAAGTTTGTGGAATTGGTTTAACATAACAAATTGGCTGTGGTATATAAA
ATTATTCATAATGATAGTAGGAGGCTTGGTAGGTTTAAGAATAGTTTTTGCTGTACTTTCTATAGTGAAT
AGAGTTAGGCAGGGATATTCACCATTATCGTTTCAGACCCACCTCCCAACCC
Features (pLannotate 1.2.2; 32 found; start..end, strand, type, name):
    104..220     +  misc_feature   cPPT/CTS: central polypurine tract and central termination sequence of HIV-1
    254..274     +  protein_bind   attB4: mutant version of attB; core recombination site for the Gateway® BP reaction BP Clonase™
    274..1485    +  promoter       UbC promoter: human ubiquitin C promoter
   1489..1507    -  protein_bind   attB5 (fragment): mutant version of attB; core recombination site for the Gateway® BP reaction BP Clonase™
   1522..2292    +  CDS            miniTurbo: N-terminally truncated mutant of the E. coli biotin ligase BioID engineered for improved catalytic efficiency (Branon et al., 2018)
   2341..2365    +  protein_bind   attB1: mutant version of attB; recombination site for the Gateway® BP reaction BP Clonase™
   2371..3927    +  CDS            RIOK3: RIOK3_HUMAN - Also known as SUDD. Experimental evidence at protein level: Swiss-Prot protein existence level 1. Involved in regulation of type I interferon (IFN)-dependent immune response which plays a critical role in the innate immune response against DNA and RNA viruses. May act as an adapter protein essential for the recruitment of TBK1 to IRF3 (PubMed:24807708). Phosphorylates IFIH1 on 'Ser-828' interfering with IFIH1 filament assembly on long dsRNA and resulting in attenuated IFIH1-signaling (PubMed:25865883). Can inhibit CASP10 isoform 7-mediated activation of the NF-kappaB signaling pa
   3932..3956    -  protein_bind   attB2: mutant version of attB; recombination site for the Gateway® BP reaction BP Clonase™
   3986..4574    +  misc_feature   WPRE: woodchuck hepatitis virus posttranscriptional regulatory element
   4588..5087    +  promoter       PGK promoter: mouse phosphoglycerate kinase 1 promoter
   5108..5707    +  CDS            PuroR: puromycin N-acetyltransferase; pac from Streptomyces alboniger; confers resistance to puromycin
   5775..5912    +  CDS            nef (fragment): NEF_HV1LA - Experimental evidence at protein level: Swiss-Prot protein existence level 1. Extracellular Nef protein targets CD4(+) T-lymphocytes for apoptosis by interacting with CXCR4 surface receptors. From Human immunodeficiency virus type 1 group M subtype B (isolate Lai) (HIV-1).
   5898..6078    +  LTR            5' LTR (truncated): truncated 5' long terminal repeat (LTR) from HIV-1
   6150..6271    +  polyA_signal   SV40 poly(A) signal: SV40 polyadenylation signal
   6311..6446    +  rep_origin     SV40 ori: SV40 origin of replication
   6467..6485    -  promoter       T7 promoter: promoter for bacteriophage T7 RNA polymerase
   6493..6648    +  CDS            lacZα (fragment): LacZα fragment of β-galactosidase; lacZ fragment
   6653..7081    +  rep_origin     f1 ori (sequence partly withheld): f1 bacteriophage origin of replication; arrow indicates direction of (+) strand synthesis
   7134..7238    +  promoter       AmpR promoter: bla
   7239..8099    +  CDS            AmpR: β-lactamase; bla; confers resistance to ampicillin, carbenicillin, and related antibiotics
   8270..8858    +  rep_origin     ori: high-copy-number ColE1/pMB1/pBR322/pUC origin of replication
   9041..9133    +  CDS            lacI (fragment): lac repressor; lacI; The lac repressor binds to the lac operator to inhibit transcription in E. coli. This inhibition can be relieved by adding lactose or isopropyl-β-D-thiogalactopyranoside (IPTG).
   9146..9167    +  protein_bind   CAP binding site: CAP binding activates transcription in the presence of cAMP. E. coli catabolite activator protein
   9182..9212    +  promoter       lac promoter: promoter for the E. coli lac operon
   9216..9238    +  protein_bind   lac operator (fragment): The lac repressor binds to the lac operator to inhibit transcription in E. coli. This inhibition can be relieved by adding lactose or isopropyl-β-D-thiogalactopyranoside (IPTG). lac repressor encoded by lacI
   9281..9299    +  promoter       T3 promoter: promoter for bacteriophage T3 RNA polymerase
   9327..9553    +  promoter       RSV promoter: Rous sarcoma virus enhancer/promoter
   9554..9734    +  LTR            5' LTR (truncated): truncated 5' long terminal repeat (LTR) from HIV-1
   9781..9906    +  misc_feature   HIV-1 Ψ: packaging signal of human immunodeficiency virus type 1
   9890..10253   +  CDS            HIV-1 gag (fragment): gag protein from human immunodeficiency virus 1; gag
  10399..10632   +  misc_feature   RRE: The Rev response element (RRE) of HIV-1 allows for Rev-dependent mRNA export from the nucleus to the cytoplasm.
  11009..85      +  CDS            Rev (fragment) (across the origin): human immunodeficiency virus 1 (HIV-1) Rev protein; rev; enhances nuclear export of unspliced and incompletely spliced viral mRNAs
