[The description below was written by a language model from this plasmid's Addgene catalogue record and pLannotate feature annotations shown in this document.]
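Description:
p663-UBC-miniTurbo-V5-RIOK3_IDG-K is a lentiviral mammalian expression clone built in the pDest663 Gateway destination backbone by multisite Gateway recombination; the sequenced record is about 11 kb. It is propagated in E. coli through a ColE1/pUC-type origin with ampicillin resistance (AmpR). The catalogue lists it as low copy and grown in a recombination-stabilising strain, as is common for plasmids carrying repeated LTRs. An f1 origin, an SV40 origin and leftover lac/T7/T3 cloning-vector elements are also annotated.

The viral portion has the layout typical of a third-generation transfer vector. An RSV promoter is fused to a truncated HIV-1 5' LTR, followed by the Ψ packaging signal with a gag fragment, the RRE for Rev-dependent RNA export, and cPPT/CTS. A truncated downstream LTR and an SV40 poly(A) signal close the unit.

Between these elements, the human ubiquitin C promoter, flanked by attB4 and attB5 scars, drives an open reading frame that begins with miniTurbo, an engineered, N-terminally truncated E. coli biotin ligase. This is joined across an attB1 site to human RIOK3 (also known as SUDD), which ends at attB2. The catalogue describes a V5 epitope between miniTurbo and the kinase. The feature table does not annotate V5 separately, although a short unannotated gap lies in that position. A WPRE follows to enhance transcript expression, and a mouse PGK promoter then drives puromycin N-acetyltransferase for selection of transduced cells.

The construct was made within a programme on understudied kinases. It is intended for stable, moderate expression of the miniTurbo-tagged kinase so that neighbouring proteins are biotinylated and identified by mass spectrometry, producing protein-proximity networks. The depositor notes that the plasmids were verified by restriction digestion and only partial sequencing.
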