Addgene plasmid #158188: p663-UBC-miniTurbo-V5-RIOK3_IDG-K
Purpose: Gateway destination clone of RIOK3 (human) tagged with N-terminal miniTurbo-V5 for generating protein-proximity networks using proximity-dependent biotinylation proteomics
Depositing lab: Ben Major. Depositing organization: Washington University in Saint Louis.
Backbone
  Vector backbone: pDest663
  Backbone manufacturer: PEL
  Backbone size w/o insert (bp): 9019
  Vector type: Mammalian Expression, Lentiviral ; Gateway Destination
  Selectable markers: Puromycin
Growth in bacteria
  Bacterial resistance: Ampicillin, 100 μg/mL
  Growth temperature: 30°C
  Growth strain: NEB Stable
  Copy number: Low Copy
Gene/Insert
  Gene/Insert name: miniTurbo-V5-RIOK3 (alt name: RIOK3)
  Species: H. sapiens (human)
  Entrez Gene: RIOK3 (a.k.a. SUDD, DKFZp779L1370)
  Promoter: Ubiquitin
  Tag / fusion protein: miniTurbo-V5 (N terminal on insert)
  Cloning method: Gateway Cloning
  Sequencing primers: 5′ GCCCGAAGGAATAGAAGAAGAA; 3′ CATAGCGTAAAAGGAGCAACA
Terms and licenses: Academic/Nonprofit Terms; Industry Terms: Not Available to Industry
Depositor comments: These plasmids were generated as part of the Illuminating the Druggable Genome (IDG) program sponsored by the NIH Common Fund. The goal of this program is to identify, gather, and distribute information and resources for proteins that currently are not well-studied yet belong to commonly drug-targeted protein families: protein kinases, non-olfactory G-protein coupled receptors (GPCRs), and ion channels. The IDG program is designed to develop fundamental research tools for understudied proteins, elucidate their function, and disseminate the IDG-related resources and data to the greater scientific community. These lentiviral gateway destination plasmids were generated, as part of the Kinase-Data and Resource Generating Center (DRGC), using the single fragment or multisite gateway cloning technology. They were used for generating proteomics-based protein-interaction and protein-proximity networks that can be accessed through the kinase-DRGC website https://darkkinome.org/. Each plasmid has either an N- or C-terminal fusion protein (Flag/ V5/V5-miniTurbo/V5-TurboID/miniTurbo-V5/TurboID-V5) tagged understudied kinase driven under either a CMV or Ubiquitin (UBC) promoter. All inserts in the pENTR plasmids used to generate the deposited destination plasmids were end-sequenced and insert size validated prior to multi-site gateway cloning. The combined insert size of the single fragment or three fragment destination plasmids were confirmed by restriction digestion (BsrGI, and EcoRV for pDest667; BsrGI, EcoRV, and BstZ17I for pDest663; and BsrGI for pHAGE) and all plasmids were partially sequenced to ensure in-frame ORFs and fusion tags.
How to cite: p663-UBC-miniTurbo-V5-RIOK3_IDG-K was a gift from Ben Major (Addgene plasmid # 158188 ; http://n2t.net/addgene:158188 ; RRID:Addgene_158188)
