>Addgene plasmid #158188 | p663-UBC-miniTurbo-V5-RIOK3_IDG-K | depositor partial sequence | sequence record 305602 | MiniTurbo region sequencing result
GTGTTTTGTGAGTTTTTTAGGCACCTTTTGAAATGTAATCATTTGGGTCAATATGTAATTTTCAGTGTTA
GACTAGTAAATTGTCCGCTAAATTCTGGCCGTTTTTGGCTTTTTTGTTAGACGGCCAACTTTTGTATACA
AAGTGGGCCACCATGGGAATCCCGCTGCTGAACGCTAAACAGATTCTGGGACAGCTGGACGGCGGGAGCG
TGGCAGTCCTGCCTGTGGTCGACTCCACCAATCAGTACCTGCTGGATCGAATCGGCGAGCTGAAGAGTGG
GGATGCTTGCATTGCAGAATATCAGCAGGCAGGGAGAGGAAGCAGAGGGAGGAAATGGTTCTCTCCTTTT
GGAGCTAACCTGTACCTGAGTATGTTTTGGCGCCTGAAGCGGGGACCAGCAGCAATCGGCCTGGGCCCGG
TCATCGGAATTGTCATGGCAGAAGCGCTGCGAAAGCTGGGAGCAGACAAGGTGCGAGTCAAATGGCCCAA
TGACCTGTATCTGCAGGATAGAAAGCTGGCAGGCATCCTGGTGGAGCTGGCCGGAATAACAGGCGATGCT
GCACAGATCGTCATTGGCGCCGGGATTAACGTGGCTATGAGGCGCGTGGAGGAAAGCGTGGTCAATCAGG
GCTGGATCACACTGCAGGAAGCAGGGATTAACCTGGACAGGAATACTCTGGCCGCTATGCTGATCCGAGA
GCTGCGGGCAGCCCTGGAACTGTTCGAGCAGGAAGGCCTGGCTCCATATCTGTCACGGTGGGAGAAGCTG
GATAACTTCATCAATAGACCCGTGAAGCTGATCATTGGGGACAAAGAGATTTTCGGGATTAGCCGGGGGA
TTGATAAACAGGGAGCCCTGCTGCTGGAACAGGACGGAGTTATCAAACCCTGG
