>Addgene plasmid #158188 | p663-UBC-miniTurbo-V5-RIOK3_IDG-K | depositor partial sequence | sequence record 305603 | RIOK3 region sequencing result
TGATAAACAGGGAGCCCTGCTGCTGGAACAGGACGGAGTTATCAAACCCTGGATGGGCGGAGAAATCAGT
CTGCGGTCTGCCGAAAAGGCTAGCGGCAAGCCCATCCCCAACCCCCTGCTGGGCCTGGACAGCACCACAA
GTTTGTACAAAAAAGCAGGCTCCACCATGGATCTGGTAGGAGTGGCATCGCCTGAGCCCGGGACGGCAGC
GGCCTGGGGACCCAGCAAGTGTCCATGGGCTATTCCTCAAAATACAATATCTTGTTCTTTGGCTGATGTA
ATGAGTGAACAGCTGGCCAAAGAATTGCAGTTAGAAGAAGAAGCTGCCGTTTTTCCTGAAGTTGCTGTTG
CTGAAGGACCATTTATTACTGGAGAAAACATTGATACTTCCAGTGACCTTATGCTGGCTCAGATGCTACA
GATGGAATATGACAGAGAATATGATGCACAGCTTAGGCGTGAAGAAAAAAAATTCAATGGAGATAGCAAA
GTTTCCATTTCCTTTGAAAATTATCGAAAAGTGCATCCTTATGAAGACAGCGATAGCTCTGAAGATGAGG
TTGACTGGCAGGATACTCGTGATGATCCCTACAGACCAGCAAAACCGGTTCCCACTCCTAAAAAGGGCTT
TATTGGAAAAGGAAAAGATATCACCACCAAACATGATGAAGTAGTATGTGGGAGAAAGAACACAGCAAGA
ATGGAAAATTTTGCACCTGAGTTTCAGGTAGGAGATGGAATTGGAATGGATTTAAAACTATCAAACCATG
TTTTCAATGCTTTAAAACAACATGCCTACTCAGAAGAACGTCGAAGTGCCCGCCTACATGAGAAAAAGGA
GCATTCTACAGCAGAAAAAGCAGTTGATCCTAAGACACGTTTACTTATGTATAAA
